>Addgene plasmid #211721 | pFB_MBD2.1-GFP (pc2082) | addgene full sequence | sequence record 422743 | Addgene NGS Result
GAATGGG
[124 nt withheld, positions 8-131]
C
[91 nt withheld, positions 133-223]
A
[49 nt withheld, positions 225-273]
CCTTTGACGTTGGAGTCCACGTTCTT
[37 nt withheld, positions 300-336]
ACCCTATCTCGGTCTATTCTTTTGATTTATAAGGGATTTTGCCGATTTCGGCCTATTGGTTAAAAAATGA
GCTGATTTAACAAAAATTTAACGCGAATTTTAACAAAATATTAACGCTTACAATTTAGGTGGCACTTTTC
GGGGAAATGTGCGCGGAACCCCTATTTGTTTATTTTTCTAAATACATTCAAATATGTATCCGCTCATGAG
ACAATAACCCTGATAAATGCTTCAATAATATTGAAAAAGGAAGAGTATGAGTATTCAACATTTCCGTGTC
GCCCTTATTCCCTTTTTTGCGGCATTTTGCCTTCCTGTTTTTGCTCACCCAGAAACGCTGGTGAAAGTAA
AAGATGCTGAAGATCAGTTGGGTGCACGAGTGGGTTACATCGAACTGGATCTCAACAGCGGTAAGATCCT
TGAGAGTTTTCGCCCCGAAGAACGTTTTCCAATGATGAGCACTTTTAAAGTTCTGCTATGTGGCGCGGTA
TTATCCCGTATTGACGCCGGGCAAGAGCAACTCGGTCGCCGCATACACTATTCTCAGAATGACTTGGTTG
AGTACTCACCAGTCACAGAAAAGCATCTTACGGATGGCATGACAGTAAGAGAATTATGCAGTGCTGCCAT
AACCATGAGTGATAACACTGCGGCCAACTTACTTCTGACAACGATCGGAGGACCGAAGGAGCTAACCGCT
TTTTTGCACAACATGGGGGATCATGTAACTCGCCTTGATCGTTGGGAACCGGAGCTGAATGAAGCCATAC
CAAACGACGAGCGTGACACCACGATGCCTGTAGCAATGGCAACAACGTTGCGCAAACTATTAACTGGCGA
ACTACTTACTCTAGCTTCCCGGCAACAATTAATAGACTGGATGGAGGCGGATAAAGTTGCAGGACCACTT
CTGCGCTCGGCCCTTCCGGCTGGCTGGTTTATTGCTGATAAATCTGGAGCCGGTGAGCGTGGGTCTCGCG
GTATCATTGCAGCACTGGGGCCAGATGGTAAGCCCTCCCGTATCGTAGTTATCTACACGACGGGGAGTCA
GGCAACTATGGATGAACGAAATAGACAGATCGCTGAGATAGGTGCCTCACTGATTAAGCATTGGTAACTG
TCAGACCAAGTTTACTCATATATACTTTAGATTGATTTAAAACTTCATTTTTAATTTAAAAGGATCTAGG
TGAAGATCCTTTTTGATAATCTCATGACCAAAATCCCTTAACGTGAGTTTTCGTTCCACTGAGCGTCAGA
CCCCGTAGAAAAGATCAAAGGATCTTCTTGAGATCCTTTTTTTCTGCGCGTAATCTGCTGCTTGCAAACA
AAAAAACCACCGCTACCAGCGGTGGTTTGTTTGCCGGATCAAGAGCTACCAACTCTTTTTCCGAAGGTAA
CTGGCTTCAGCAGAGCGCAGATACCAAATACTGTTCTTCTAGTGTAGCCGTAGTTAGGCCACCACTTCAA
GAACTCTGTAGCACCGCCTACATACCTCGCTCTGCTAATCCTGTTACCAGTGGCTGCTGCCAGTGGCGAT
AAGTCGTGTCTTACCGGGTTGGACTCAAGACGATAGTTACCGGATAAGGCGCAGCGGTCGGGCTGAACGG
GGGGTTCGTGCACACAGCCCAGCTTGGAGCGAACGACCTACACCGAACTGAGATACCTACAGCGTGAGCT
ATGAGAAAGCGCCACGCTTCCCGAAGGGAGAAAGGCGGACAGGTATCCGGTAAGCGGCAGGGTCGGAACA
GGAGAGCGCACGAGGGAGCTTCCAGGGGGAAACGCCTGGTATCTTTATAGTCCTGTCGGGTTTCGCCACC
TCTGACTTGAGCGTCGATTTTTGTGATGCTCGTCAGGGGGGCGGAGCCTATGGAAAAACGCCAGCAACGC
GGCCTTTTTACGGTTCCTGGCCTTTTGCTGGCCTTTTGCTCACATGTTCTTTCCTGCGTTATCCCCTGAT
TCTGTGGATAACCGTATTACCGCCTTTGAGTGAGCTGATACCGCTCGCCGCAGCCGAACGACCGAGCGCA
GCGAGTCAGTGAGCGAGGAAGCGGAAGAGCGCCTGATGCGGTATTTTCTCCTTACGCATCTGTGCGGTAT
TTCACACCGCATAGACCAGCCGCGTAACCTGGCAAAATCGGTTACGGTTGAGTAATAAATGGATGCCCTG
CGTAAGCGGGTGTGGGCGGACAATAAAGTCTTAAACTGAACAAAATAGATCTAAACTATGACAATAAAGT
CTTAAACTAGACAGAATAGTTGTAAACTGAAATCAGTCCAGTTATGCTGTGAAAAAGCATACTGGACTTT
TGTTATGGCTAAAGCAAACTCTTCATTTTCTGAAGTGCAAATTGCCCGTCGTATTAAAGAGGGGCGTGGC
CAAGGGCATGGTAAAGACTATATTCGCGGCGTTGTGACAATTTACCGAACAACTCCGCGGCCGGGAAGCC
GATCTCGGCTTGAACGAATTGTTAGGTGGCGGTACTTGGGTCGATATCAAAGTGCATCACTTCTTCCCGT
ATGCCCAACTTTGTATAGAGAGCCACTGCGGGATCGTCACCGTAATCTGCTTGCACGTAGATCACATAAG
CACCAAGCGCGTTGGCCTCATGCTTGAGGAGATTGATGAGCGCGGTGGCAATGCCCTGCCTCCGGTGCTC
GCCGGAGACTGCGAGATCATAGATATAGATCTCACTACGCGGCTGCTCAAACTTGGGCAGAACGTAAGCC
GCGAGAGCGCCAACAACCGCTTCTTGGTCGAAGGCAGCAAGCGCGATGAATGTCTTACTACGGAGCAAGT
TCCCGAGGTAATCGGAGTCCGGCTGATGTTGGGAGTAGGTGGCTACGTCTCCGAACTCACGACCGAAAAG
ATCAAGAGCAGCCCGCATGGATTTGACTTGGTCAGGGCCGAGCCTACATGTGCGAATGATGCCCATACTT
GAGCCACCTAACTTTGTTTTAGGGCGACTGCCCTGCTGCGTAACATCGTTGCTGCTCCATAACATCAAAC
ATCGACCCACGGCGTAACGCGCTTGCTGCTTGGATGCCCGAGGCATAGACTGTACAAAAAAACAGTCATA
ACAAGCCATGAAAACCGCCACTGCGCCGTTACCACCGCTGCGTTCGGTCAAGGTTCTGGACCAGTTGCGT
GAGCGCATACGCTACTTGCATTACAGTTTACGAACCGAACAGGCTTATGTCAACTGGGTTCGTGCCTTCA
TCCGTTTCCACGGTGTGCGTCACCCGGCAACCTTGGGCAGCAGCGAAGTCGAGGCATTTCTGTCCTGGCT
GGCGAACGAGCGCAAGGTTTCGGTCTCCACGCATCGTCAGGCATTGGCGGCCTTGCTGTTCTTCTACGGC
AAGGTGCTGTGCACGGATCTGCCCTGGCTTCAGGAGATCGGAAGACCTCGGCCGTCGCGGCGCTTGCCGG
TGGTGCTGACCCCGGATGAAGTGGTTCGCATCCTCGGTTTTCTGGAAGGCGAGCATCGTTTGTTCGCCCA
GGACTCTAGCTATAGTTCTAGTGGTTGGCTACGTATACTCCGGAATATTAATAGATCATGGAGATAATTA
AAATGATAACCATCTCGCAAATAAATAAGTATTTTACTGTTTTCGTAACAGTTTTGTAATAAAAAAACCT
ATAAATATTCCGGATTATTCATACCGTCCCACCATCGGGCGCGGATCCCGGTCCGAAGCGCGCGGAATTC
AAAGGCCTACGTCGACGCCATGAGCGATCGCATGCGCGCGCACCCGGGGGGAGGCCGCTGCTGCCCGGAG
CAGGAGGAGGGGGAGAGCGCGGCGGGCGGCAGCGGCGCTGGCGGCGACTCCGCCATAGAGCAGGGGGGCC
AGGGCAGCGCGCTCGCTCCGTCCCCGGTGAGCGGCGTGCGCAGGGAAGGCGCTCGGGGCGGCGGCCGTGG
CCGGGGGCGGTGGAAGCAGGCGGCCCGGGGCGGCGGCGTCTGTGGCCGTGGCCGTGGCCGTGGCCGGGGT
CGGGGCCGTGGCCGGGGCCGGGGCCGGGGCCGCGGCCGTCCCCAGAGTGGCGGCAGCGGCCTTGGCGGCG
ACGGCGGCGGCGGCGCGGGCGGCTGCGGCGTCGGCAGCGGTGGCGGCGTCGCCCCCCGGCGGGATCCTGT
CCCTTTCCCGTCGGGGAGCTCGGGGCCGGGGCCCAGGGGACCCCGGGCCACGGAGAGCGGGAAGAGGGCG
GCCGCAGCCATGGTGAGCAAGGGCGAGGAGCTGTTCACCGGGGTGGTGCCCATCCTGGTCGAGCTGGACG
GCGACGTAAACGGCCACAAGTTCAGCGTGTCCGGCGAGGGCGAGGGCGATGCCACCTACGGCAAGCTGAC
CCTGAAGTTCATCTGCACCACCGGCAAGCTGCCCGTGCCCTGGCCCACCCTCGTGACCACCCTGACCTAC
GGCGTGCAGTGCTTCAGCCGCTACCCCGACCACATGAAGCAGCACGACTTCTTCAAGTCCGCCATGCCCG
AAGGCTACGTCCAGGAGCGCACCATCTTCTTCAAGGACGACGGCAACTACAAGACCCGCGCCGAGGTGAA
GTTCGAGGGCGACACCCTGGTGAACCGCATCGAGCTGAAGGGCATCGACTTCAAGGAGGACGGCAACATC
CTGGGGCACAAGCTGGAGTACAACTACAACAGCCACAACGTCTATATCATGGCCGACAAGCAGAAGAACG
GCATCAAGGTGAACTTCAAGATCCGCCACAACATCGAGGACGGCAGCGTGCAGCTCGCCGACCACTACCA
GCAGAACACCCCCATCGGCGACGGCCCCGTGCTGCTGCCCGACAACCACTACCTGAGCACCCAGTCCGCC
CTGAGCAAAGACCCCAACGAGAAGCGCGATCACATGGTCCTGCTGGAGTTCGTGACCGCCGCCGGGATCA
CTCTCGGCATGGACGAGCTGTACAAGTAATCTAGAGCCTGCAGTCTCGAGGCATGCGGTACCAAGCTTGT
CGAGAAGTACTAGAGGATCATAATCAGCCATACCACATTTGTAGAGGTTTTACTTGCTTTAAAAAACCTC
CCACACCTCCCCCTGAACCTGAAACATAAAATGAATGCAATTGTTGTTGTTAACTTGTTTATTGCAGCTT
ATAATGGTTACAAATAAAGCAATAGCATCACAAATTTCACAAATAAAGCATTTTTTTCACTGCATTCTAG
TTGTGGTTTGTCCAAACTCATCAATGTATCTTATCATGTCTGGATCTGATCACTGCTTGAGCCTAGGAGA
TCCGAACCAGATAAGTGAAATCTAGTTCCAAACTATTTTGTCATTTTTAATTTTCGTATTAGCTTACGAC
GCTACACCCAGTTCCCATCTATTTTGTCACTCTTCCCTAAATAATCCTTAAAAACTCCATTTCCACCCCT
CCCAGTTCCCAACTATTTTGTCCGCCCACAGCGGGGCATTTTTCTTCCTGTTATGTTTTTAATCAAACAT
CCTGCCAACTCCATGTGACAAACCGTCATCTTCGGCTACTTTTTCTCTGTCACAGAATGAAAATTTTTCT
GTCATCTCTTCGTTATTAATGTTTGTAATTGACTGAATATCAACGCTTATTTGCAGCCTGAATGGC
Features (pLannotate 1.2.2; 16 found; start..end, strand, type, name):
      8..462     +  rep_origin     f1 ori (sequence partly withheld): f1 bacteriophage origin of replication; arrow indicates direction of (+) strand synthesis
    488..592     +  promoter       AmpR promoter: bla
    593..1453    +  CDS            AmpR: β-lactamase; bla; confers resistance to ampicillin, carbenicillin, and related antibiotics
   1624..2212    +  rep_origin     ori: high-copy-number ColE1/pMB1/pBR322/pUC origin of replication
   2398..2449    -  misc_feature   bom (fragment): basis of mobility region from pBR322
   2517..2741    -  mobile_element Tn7R: mini-Tn7 element (right end of the Tn7 transposon) Tn7
   2808..3341    -  CDS            GmR: gentamycin acetyltransferase; aacC1; confers resistance to gentamycin
   3511..3539    -  promoter       Pc promoter: intI1 (promoter lies within the coding sequence); class 1 integron promoter
   3517..3864    -  CDS            YPR2_ECOLX (fragment): Protein predicted: Swiss-Prot protein existence level 4. From Escherichia coli.
   3891..3982    +  promoter       polyhedrin promoter: polh from Autographa californica; promoter for the baculovirus polyhedrin gene
   4078..4533    +  CDS            MBD2 (fragment): MBD2_HUMAN - Experimental evidence at protein level: Swiss-Prot protein existence level 1. Binds CpG islands in promoters where the DNA is methylated at position 5 of cytosine within CpG dinucleotides. Binds hemimethylated DNA as well. Recruits histone deacetylases and DNA methyltransferases. Acts as transcriptional repressor and plays a role in gene silencing. Functions as a scaffold protein, targeting GATAD2A and GATAD2B to chromatin to promote repression. May enhance the activation of some unmethylated cAMP-responsive promoters. From Homo sapiens (Human).
   4546..5265    +  CDS            EGFP: the original enhanced GFP (Yang et al., 1996) mammalian codon-optimized
   5322..5405    +  CDS            large T antigen (fragment): large T antigen from SV40 (simian virus 40)
   5428..5562    +  polyA_signal   SV40 poly(A) signal: SV40 polyadenylation signal
   5591..5756    -  mobile_element Tn7L: mini-Tn7 element (left end of the Tn7 transposon) Tn7
   5919..3       +  CDS            lacZα (fragment) (across the origin): LacZα fragment of β-galactosidase; lacZ fragment
