[The description below was written by a language model from this plasmid's Addgene catalogue record and pLannotate feature annotations shown in this document.]
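Description:
pFB_MBD2.1-GFP (pc2082) is a baculovirus donor plasmid built on the Invitrogen pFastBac1 backbone for producing a GFP-tagged fragment of mouse methyl-CpG binding domain protein 2 in insect cells. The sequenced record is 5,932 nt. In E. coli it is maintained at high copy from a ColE1/pUC-type origin and selected with ampicillin through the β-lactamase gene. An f1 phage origin and a fragment of the pBR322 bom region are also present in the backbone.

The expression cassette lies between the Tn7R and Tn7L ends of a mini-Tn7 element, together with a gentamicin acetyltransferase gene driven by the class 1 integron Pc promoter. In the Bac-to-Bac type workflow for which pFastBac vectors are designed, this whole mini-Tn7 segment is transposed into a bacmid carried in a helper E. coli strain, with gentamicin resistance marking the transposed segment. The resulting recombinant bacmid is then used to generate baculovirus for infecting insect cells.

Within the cassette, the strong, very late polyhedrin promoter from Autographa californica drives a coding sequence for MBD2 amino acids 1–152, cloned between AsiSI and NotI sites that remain intact. It is fused at its C terminus to EGFP and followed by the SV40 polyadenylation signal, with a short adjacent SV40 large T antigen fragment. The automated annotation matched the insert to human MBD2, but the catalogue entry gives the species as mouse. The associated study examined direct homo- and hetero-interactions between MeCP2 and MBD2, which suggests the truncated fluorescent fusion served as a domain-mapping protein, although the record itself states only insect cell expression.
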