Addgene plasmid #211721: pFB_MBD2.1-GFP (pc2082)
Purpose: Expresses MBD2 (aa1-152) GFP tagged in insect cells
Depositing lab: Cristina Cardoso. Depositing organization: Technische Universitaet Darmstadt. Publication: Direct homo- and hetero-interactions of MeCP2 and MBD2. Becker A, Allmann L, Hofstatter M, Casa V, Weber P, Lehmkuhl A, Herce HD, Cardoso MC. PLoS One. 2013;8(1):e53730. doi: 10.1371/journal.pone.0053730. Epub 2013 Jan 15. PubMed 23335972.
Backbone
  Vector backbone: pFastBac1
  Backbone manufacturer: Invitrogen
  Backbone size w/o insert (bp): 4472
  Vector type: Insect Expression
  Selectable markers: Gentamicin
Growth in bacteria
  Bacterial resistance: Ampicillin, 100 μg/mL
  Growth temperature: 37°C
  Growth strain: DH5alpha
  Copy number: High Copy
Gene/Insert
  Gene/Insert name: MBD2 aa1-152 (alt name: Mus musculus methyl-CpG binding domain protein 2)
  Species: M. musculus (mouse)
  Promoter: Polyhedrin Promoter
  Tag / fusion protein: GFP (C terminal on insert)
  Cloning method: Restriction Enzyme; 5′ cloning site AsiSI (not destroyed); 3′ cloning site NotI (not destroyed)
  Sequencing primers: 5′ AAATGATAACCATCTCGC; 3′ GGTGCAGATGAACTTCAG
Terms and licenses: Academic/Nonprofit Terms; Industry Terms: Not Available to Industry
How to cite: pFB_MBD2.1-GFP (pc2082) was a gift from Cristina Cardoso (Addgene plasmid # 211721 ; http://n2t.net/addgene:211721 ; RRID:Addgene_211721)
